Addgene plasmid #225728: 2M-T-Mce3R_K262A
Purpose: To express Mce3R mutant K262A in E. coli
Depositing lab: Nicole Sampson. Depositing organization: Stony Brook University. Publication: Mycobacterium tuberculosis Mce3R TetR-like Repressor Forms an Asymmetric Four-Helix Bundle and Binds a Nonpalindrome Sequencedagger. Panagoda NT, Balazsi G, Sampson NS. ACS Chem Biol. 2024 Dec 20;19(12):2580-2592. doi: 10.1021/acschembio.4c00687. Epub 2024 Nov 15. PubMed 39545866.
Backbone
  Vector backbone: pET
  Vector type: Bacterial Expression
Growth in bacteria
  Bacterial resistance: Ampicillin, 100 μg/mL
  Growth temperature: 37°C
  Growth strain: DH5alpha
  Copy number: Low Copy
Gene/Insert
  Gene/Insert name: mce3R (alt name: Rv1963c)
  Species: Mycobacterium tuberculosis
  Mutation: K262A
  Tag / fusion protein: 6xHis-MBP (N terminal on insert)
  Cloning method: Ligation Independent Cloning
Terms and licenses: Academic/Nonprofit Terms; Industry Terms: Not Available to Industry
Depositor comments: Discrepancy in insert: K406T. Depositor confirms this does not affect plasmid function.
How to cite: 2M-T-Mce3R_K262A was a gift from Nicole Sampson (Addgene plasmid # 225728 ; http://n2t.net/addgene:225728 ; RRID:Addgene_225728)
