[The description below was written by a language model from this plasmid's Addgene catalogue record and pLannotate feature annotations shown in this document.]
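Description:
2M-T-Mce3R_K262A is a pET-based bacterial expression plasmid of about 7.1 kb, built to produce a point mutant of the Mycobacterium tuberculosis transcriptional regulator Mce3R (Rv1963c) in E. coli. It is propagated on a ColE1/pBR322-type origin accompanied by the rop gene and the bom region. This fits the catalogue's low-copy designation, since Rop holds plasmid number down. Selection is by ampicillin through the β-lactamase gene and its native promoter. Fragments of the tetracycline efflux gene and its promoter are also annotated, but these look like non-functional remnants of the pBR322-derived backbone rather than a usable marker.

The expression cassette is driven by a T7 promoter followed by the phage T7 gene 10 ribosome binding site, so transcription requires a host that supplies T7 RNA polymerase. The feature table does not annotate a lac operator or lacI. The open reading frame encodes an N-terminal 6xHis tag, a cytosolic maltose binding protein lacking its signal sequence, a TEV protease recognition site, and then the mce3R coding sequence, which was inserted by ligation independent cloning. A T7 terminator closes the unit. The short "SET1" hit just upstream of it is probably a backbone sequence match rather than part of the fusion. The His tag allows affinity purification, MBP typically aids solubility, and TEV cleavage can release Mce3R from the tags.

Mce3R is a TetR-like repressor that represses the mce3 operon and its own expression. The K262A substitution suits the construct to making purified mutant protein for comparison with wild type, though the record does not state what role this residue plays. The depositor also notes an additional K406T discrepancy in the insert, reported not to affect plasmid function.
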