Features (pLannotate 1.2.2; 17 found; start..end, strand, type, name):
    489..507     +  promoter       T7 promoter: promoter for bacteriophage T7 RNA polymerase
    596..618     +  RBS            RBS: efficient ribosome binding site from bacteriophage T7 gene 10 (Olins and Rangwala, 1989)
    638..655     +  CDS            6xHis: 6xHis affinity tag
    665..1765    +  CDS            MBP: maltose binding protein from E. coli; malE (mutated); This version of the gene does not encode a signal sequence, so MBP will remain in the cytosol.
   1778..1794    +  CDS            TEV site (fragment): tobacco etch virus (TEV) protease recognition and cleavage site
   1805..3022    +  CDS            mce3R: MCE3R_MYCTU - Experimental evidence at protein level: Swiss-Prot protein existence level 1. Mce3R represses the transcription of mce3 operon and downregulates its own expression, but does not affect the transcription of mce1, mce2 and mce4 operons. From Mycobacterium tuberculosis (strain ATCC 25618 / H37Rv).
   3111..3160    +  CDS            SET1 (fragment): solubility-enhancement tag derived from T7 phage gene 10B
   3168..3215    +  terminator     T7 terminator: transcription terminator for bacteriophage T7 RNA polymerase
   3241..3533    -  CDS            TcR (fragment): tetracycline efflux protein; tet; confers resistance to tetracycline
   3581..3609    -  promoter       tet promoter: E. coli promoter for tetracycline efflux protein gene
   3722..3826    +  promoter       AmpR promoter: bla
   3827..4687    +  CDS            AmpR: β-lactamase; bla; confers resistance to ampicillin, carbenicillin, and related antibiotics
   4858..5446    +  rep_origin     ori: high-copy-number ColE1/pMB1/pBR322/pUC origin of replication
   5632..5771    -  misc_feature   bom: basis of mobility region from pBR322
   5873..6064    -  CDS            rop: Rop protein, which maintains plasmids at low copy number; rop
   6081..6461    +  CDS            YPB1_ECOLX: Protein predicted: Swiss-Prot protein existence level 4. From Escherichia coli.
   6703..467     -  CDS            TcR (fragment) (across the origin): tetracycline efflux protein; tet; confers resistance to tetracycline
>Addgene plasmid #225728 | 2M-T-Mce3R_K262A | addgene full sequence | sequence record 450359 | Addgene NGS Result
CAAGCGACAGGCCGATCATCGTCGCGCTCCAGCGAAAGCGGTCCTCGCCGAAAATGACCCAGAGCGCTGC
CGGCACCTGTCCTACGAGTTGCATGATAAAGAAGACAGTCATAAGTGCGGCGACGATAGTCATGCCCCGC
GCCCACCGGAAGGAGCTGACTGGGTTGAAGGCTCTCAAGGGCATCGGTCGACGCTCTCCCTTATGCGACT
CCTGCATTAGGAAGCAGCCCAGTAGTAGGTTGAGGCCGTTGAGCACCGCCGCCGCAAGGAATGGTGCATG
CAAGGAGATGGCGCCCAACAGTCCCCCGGCCACGGGGCCTGCCACCATACCCACGCCGAAACAAGTGCTC
ATGAGCCCGAAGTGGCGAGCCCGATCTTCCCCATCGGTGATGTCGGCGATATAGGCGCCAGCAACCGCAC
CTGTGGCGCCGGTGATGCCGGCCACGATGCGTCCGGCGTAGAGGATCGAGATCTCGATCCCGCGAAATTA
ATACGACTCACTATAGGGAGACCACAACGGTTTCCCTCTAGTGCCGGCTCCGGAGAGCTCTTTAATTAAG
CGGCCGCCCTGCAGGACTCGAGTTCTAGAAATAATTTTGTTTAACTTTAAGAAGGAGATATACATATGAA
ATCTTCTCACCATCACCATCACCATGGTTCTTCTATGAAAATCGAAGAAGGTAAACTGGTAATCTGGATT
AACGGCGATAAAGGCTATAACGGTCTCGCTGAAGTCGGTAAGAAATTCGAGAAAGATACCGGAATTAAAG
TCACCGTTGAGCATCCGGATAAACTGGAAGAGAAATTCCCACAGGTTGCGGCAACTGGCGATGGCCCTGA
CATTATCTTCTGGGCACACGACCGCTTTGGTGGCTACGCTCAATCTGGCCTGTTGGCTGAAATCACCCCG
GACAAAGCGTTCCAGGACAAGCTGTATCCGTTTACCTGGGATGCCGTACGTTACAACGGCAAGCTGATTG
CTTACCCGATCGCTGTTGAAGCGTTATCGCTGATTTATAACAAAGATCTGCTGCCGAACCCGCCAAAAAC
CTGGGAAGAGATCCCGGCGCTGGATAAAGAACTGAAAGCGAAAGGTAAGAGCGCGCTGATGTTCAACCTG
CAAGAACCGTACTTCACCTGGCCGCTGATTGCTGCTGACGGGGGTTATGCGTTCAAGTATGAAAACGGCA
AGTACGACATTAAAGACGTGGGCGTGGATAACGCTGGCGCGAAAGCGGGTCTGACCTTCCTGGTTGACCT
GATTAAAAACAAACACATGAATGCAGACACCGATTACTCCATCGCAGAAGCTGCCTTTAATAAAGGCGAA
ACAGCGATGACCATCAACGGCCCGTGGGCATGGTCCAACATCGACACCAGCAAAGTGAATTATGGTGTAA
CGGTACTGCCGACCTTCAAGGGTCAACCATCCAAACCGTTCGTTGGCGTGCTGAGCGCAGGTATTAACGC
CGCCAGTCCGAACAAAGAGCTGGCAAAAGAGTTCCTCGAAAACTATCTGCTGACTGATGAAGGTCTGGAA
GCGGTTAATAAAGACAAACCGCTGGGTGCCGTAGCGCTGAAGTCTTACGAGGAAGAGTTGGCGAAAGATC
CACGTATTGCCGCCACTATGGAAAACGCCCAGAAAGGTGAAATCATGCCGAACATCCCGCAGATGTCCGC
TTTCTGGTATGCCGTGCGTACTGCGGTGATCAACGCCGCCAGCGGTCGTCAGACTGTCGATGAAGCCCTG
AAAGACGCGCAGACTAATGGGATCGAGGAAAACCTGTACTTCCAATCCAATGCAATGGCATCCGTCGCCC
AACCCGTTAGGCGCCGCCCAACGGACCGGAAGAAGCAGATTTTGGATCAGGCCGTTGGACTGTTCATCGA
ACGTGGCTTCCATTCGGTCAAATTGGAGGACATTGCCGAGGCGGCCGGGGTGACCGCGCGCGCGTTGTAT
CGCCACTACGACAACAAGCAGGCGTTGCTCGCCGAAGCGATCCGAACCGGCCAGGATCAGTACCAGAGCG
CGCGTCGTCTCACCGAGGGCGAGACGGAGCCGACGCCGCGGCCGTTGAACGCCGATCTGGAAGACCTGAT
CGCCGCGGCGGTCGCCTCTCGGGCGTTGACGGTGCTGTGGCAGCGCGAGGCCCGCTACCTCAACGAGGAC
GACCGCACGGCGGTCCGGCGCCGCATCAACGCGATCGTCGCCGGCATGCGTGACAGCGTGCTGCTGGAGG
TGCCCGATCTGAGTCCACAGCATTCGGAGTTGCGGGCGTGGGCGGTGTCCAGCACTTTGACCAGCCTGGG
CCGGCACAGCCTAAGCCTGCCGGGCGAGGAACTGAAAAAGCTTCTCTACCAGGCGTGTATGGCCGCGGCA
AGGACGCCTCCCGTCTGCGAATTGCCGCCACTGCCGGCCGGTGATGCCGCACGCGACGAGGCCGACGTGC
TGTTCTCCCGCTACGAGACCCTGCTGGCCGCGGGCGCGCGGCTGTTCCGTGCGCAGGGCTATCCGGCCGT
CAACACCAGCGAAATCGGCAAGGGAGCCGGCATCGCGGGCCCGGGGCTGTACCGTTCGTTTTCTTCCGCA
CAGGCCATCCTGGACGCGCTCATCCGCCGCCTCGACGAGTGGCGCTGCCTGGAGTGCATCCGAGCGCTAC
GAGCGAATCAGCAAGCGGCACAACGGTTGCGCGGCCTTGTCCAAGGGCACGTTCGGATCAGCTTGGACGC
TCCGGATCTGGTGGCAGTGTCGGTCACCGAACTGTCGCACGCCTCTGTCGAAGTACGCGACGGCTACCTG
CGAAATCAGGGCGACCGCGAGGCCGTGTGGATCGACCTCATCGGCAAGCTGGTACCCGCGACCAGTGTCG
CCCAGGGGCGACTGCTGGTCGCGGCGGCGATTAGCTTCATCGAAGACGTCGCTCGCACCTGGCATCTCAC
GCGCTACGCCGGAGTCGCCGACGAGATCAGTGGCCTGGCGCTGGCGATCCTGACCAGCGGGGCAGGTAAC
CTCTTGCGCGCATAGTAATAACATTGGAAGTGGATAACGGATCCGCGATCGCGGCGCGCCACCTGGTGGC
CGGCCGGTACCACGCGTGCGCGCTGATCCGGCTGCTAACAAAGCCCGAAAGGAAGCTGAGTTGGCTGCTG
CCACCGCTGAGCAATAACTAGCATAACCCCTTGGGGCCTCTAAACGGGTCTTGAGGGGTTTTTTGCTGAA
AGGAGGAACTATATCCGGATATCCACAGGACGGGTGTGGTCGCCATGATCGCGTAGTCGATAGTGGCTCC
AAGTAGCGAAGCGAGCAGGACTGGGCGGCGGCCAAAGCGGTCGGACAGTGCTCCGAGAACGGGTGCGCAT
AGAAATTGCATCAACGCATATAGCGCTAGCAGCACGCCATAGTGACTGGCGATGCTGTCGGAATGGACGA
TATCCCGCAAGAGGCCCGGCAGTACCGGCATAACCAAGCCTATGCCTACAGCATCCAGGGTGACGGTGCC
GAGGATGACGATGAGCGCATTGTTAGATTTCATACACGGTGCCTGACTGCGTTAGCAATTTAACTGTGAT
AAACTACCGCATTAAAGCTTATCGATGATAAGCTGTCAAACATGAGAATTCTTGAAGACGAAAGGGCCTC
GTGATACGCCTATTTTTATAGGTTAATGTCATGATAATAATGGTTTCTTAGACGTCAGGTGGCACTTTTC
GGGGAAATGTGCGCGGAACCCCTATTTGTTTATTTTTCTAAATACATTCAAATATGTATCCGCTCATGAG
ACAATAACCCTGATAAATGCTTCAATAACATTGAAAAAGGAAGAGTATGAGTATTCAACATTTCCGTGTC
GCCCTTATTCCCTTTTTTGCGGCATTTTGCCTTCCTGTTTTTGCTCACCCAGAAACGCTGGTGAAAGTAA
AAGATGCTGAAGATCAGTTGGGTGCACGAGTGGGTTACATCGAACTGGATCTCAACAGCGGTAAGATCCT
TGAGAGTTTTCGCCCCGAAGAACGTTTTCCAATGATGAGCACTTTTAAAGTTCTGCTATGTGGCGCGGTA
TTATCCCGTGTTGACGCCGGGCAAGAGCAACTCGGTCGCCGCATACACTATTCTCAGAATGACTTGGTTG
AGTACTCACCAGTCACAGAAAAGCATCTTACGGATGGCATGACAGTAAGAGAATTATGCAGTGCTGCCAT
AACCATGAGTGATAACACTGCGGCCAACTTACTTCTGACAACGATCGGAGGACCGAAGGAGCTAACCGCT
TTTTTGCACAACATGGGGGATCATGTAACTCGCCTTGATCGTTGGGAACCGGAGCTGAATGAAGCCATAC
CAAACGACGAGCGTGACACCACGATGCCTGCAGCAATGGCAACAACGTTGCGCAAACTATTAACTGGCGA
ACTACTTACTCTAGCTTCCCGGCAACAATTAATAGACTGGATGGAGGCGGATAAAGTTGCAGGACCACTT
CTGCGCTCGGCCCTTCCGGCTGGCTGGTTTATTGCTGATAAATCTGGAGCCGGTGAGCGTGGGTCTCGCG
GTATCATTGCAGCACTGGGGCCAGATGGTAAGCCCTCCCGTATCGTAGTTATCTACACGACGGGGAGTCA
GGCAACTATGGATGAACGAAATAGACAGATCGCTGAGATAGGTGCCTCACTGATTAAGCATTGGTAACTG
TCAGACCAAGTTTACTCATATATACTTTAGATTGATTTAAAACTTCATTTTTAATTTAAAAGGATCTAGG
TGAAGATCCTTTTTGATAATCTCATGACCAAAATCCCTTAACGTGAGTTTTCGTTCCACTGAGCGTCAGA
CCCCGTAGAAAAGATCAAAGGATCTTCTTGAGATCCTTTTTTTCTGCGCGTAATCTGCTGCTTGCAAACA
AAAAAACCACCGCTACCAGCGGTGGTTTGTTTGCCGGATCAAGAGCTACCAACTCTTTTTCCGAAGGTAA
CTGGCTTCAGCAGAGCGCAGATACCAAATACTGTCCTTCTAGTGTAGCCGTAGTTAGGCCACCACTTCAA
GAACTCTGTAGCACCGCCTACATACCTCGCTCTGCTAATCCTGTTACCAGTGGCTGCTGCCAGTGGCGAT
AAGTCGTGTCTTACCGGGTTGGACTCAAGACGATAGTTACCGGATAAGGCGCAGCGGTCGGGCTGAACGG
GGGGTTCGTGCACACAGCCCAGCTTGGAGCGAACGACCTACACCGAACTGAGATACCTACAGCGTGAGCT
ATGAGAAAGCGCCACGCTTCCCGAAGGGAGAAAGGCGGACAGGTATCCGGTAAGCGGCAGGGTCGGAACA
GGAGAGCGCACGAGGGAGCTTCCAGGGGGAAACGCCTGGTATCTTTATAGTCCTGTCGGGTTTCGCCACC
TCTGACTTGAGCGTCGATTTTTGTGATGCTCGTCAGGGGGGCGGAGCCTATGGAAAAACGCCAGCAACGC
GGCCTTTTTACGGTTCCTGGCCTTTTGCTGGCCTTTTGCTCACATGTTCTTTCCTGCGTTATCCCCTGAT
TCTGTGGATAACCGTATTACCGCCTTTGAGTGAGCTGATACCGCTCGCCGCAGCCGAACGACCGAGCGCA
GCGAGTCAGTGAGCGAGGAAGCGGAAGAGCGCCTGATGCGGTATTTTCTCCTTACGCATCTGTGCGGTAT
TTCACACCGCAATGGTGCACTCTCAGTACAATCTGCTCTGATGCCGCATAGTTAAGCCAGTATACACTCC
GCTATCGCTACGTGACTGGGTCATGGCTGCGCCCCGACACCCGCCAACACCCGCTGACGCGCCCTGACGG
GCTTGTCTGCTCCCGGCATCCGCTTACAGACAAGCTGTGACCGTCTCCGGGAGCTGCATGTGTCAGAGGT
TTTCACCGTCATCACCGAAACGCGCGAGGCAGCTGCGGTAAAGCTCATCAGCGTGGTCGTGAAGCGATTC
ACAGATGTCTGCCTGTTCATCCGCGTCCAGCTCGTTGAGTTTCTCCAGAAGCGTTAATGTCTGGCTTCTG
ATAAAGCGGGCCATGTTAAGGGCGGTTTTTTCCTGTTTGGTCACTGATGCCTCCGTGTAAGGGGGATTTC
TGTTCATGGGGGTAATGATACCGATGAAACGAGAGAGGATGCTCACGATACGGGTTACTGATGATGAACA
TGCCCGGTTACTGGAACGTTGTGAGGGTAAACAACTGGCGGTATGGATGCGGCGGGACCAGAGAAAAATC
ACTCAGGGTCAATGCCAGCGCTTCGTTAATACAGATGTAGGTGTTCCACAGGGTAGCCAGCAGCATCCTG
CGATGCAGATCCGGAACATAATGGTGCAGGGCGCTGACTTCCGCGTTTCCAGACTTTACGAAACACGGAA
ACCGAAGACCATTCATGTTGTTGCTCAGGTCGCAGACGTTTTGCAGCAGCAGTCGCTTCACGTTCGCTCG
CGTATCGGTGATTCATTCTGCTAACCAGTAAGGCAACCCCGCCAGCCTAGCCGGGTCCTCAACGACAGGA
GCACGATCATGCGCACCCGTGGCCAGGACCCAACGCTGCCCGAGATGCGCCGCGTGCGGCTGCTGGAGAT
GGCGGACGCGATGGATATGTTCTGCCAAGGGTTGGTTTGCGCATTCACAGTTCTCCGCAAGAATTGATTG
GCTCCAATTCTTGGAGTGGTGAATCCGTTAGCGAGGTGCCGCCGGCTTCCATTCAGGTCGAGGTGGCCCG
GCTCCATGCACCGCGACGCAACGCGGGGAGGCAGACAAGGTATAGGGCGGCGCCTACAATCCATGCCAAC
CCGTTCCATGTGCTCGCCGAGGCGGCATAAATCGCCGTGACGATCAGCGGTCCAATGATCGAAGTTAGGC
TGGTAAGAGCCGCGAGCGATCCTTGAAGCTGTCCCTGATGGTCGTCATCTACCTGCCTGGACAGCATGGC
CTGCAACGCGGGCATCCCGATGCCGCCGGAAGCGAGAAGAATCATAATGGGGAAGGCCATCCAGCCTCGC
GTCGCGAACGCCAGCAAGACGTAGCCCAGCGCGTCGGCCGCCATGCCGGCGATAATGGCCTGCTTCTCGC
CGAAACGTTTGGTGGCGGGACCAGTGACGAAGGCTTGAGCGAGGGCGTGCAAGATTCCGAATACCG
