>Addgene plasmid #225728 | 2M-T-Mce3R_K262A | depositor partial sequence | sequence record 442248 | Insert K262A
ATGGCATCCGTCGCCCAACCCGTTAGGCGCCGCCCAAAGGACCGGAAGAAGCAGATTTTGGATCAGGCCG
TTGGACTGTTCATCGAACGTGGCTTCCATTCGGTCAAATTGGAGGACATTGCCGAGGCGGCCGGGGTGAC
CGCGCGCGCGTTGTATCGCCACTACGACAACAAGCAGGCGTTGCTCGCCGAAGCGATCCGAACCGGCCAG
GATCAGTACCAGAGCGCGCGTCGTCTCACCGAGGGCGAGACGGAGCCGACGCCGCGGCCGTTGAACGCCG
ATCTGGAAGACCTGATCGCCGCGGCGGTCGCCTCTCGGGCGTTGACGGTGCTGTGGCAGCGCGAGGCCCG
CTACCTCAACGAGGACGACCGCACGGCGGTCCGGCGCCGCATCAACGCGATCGTCGCCGGCATGCGTGAC
AGCGTGCTGCTGGAGGTGCCCGATCTGAGTCCACAGCATTCGGAGTTGCGGGCGTGGGCGGTGTCCAGCA
CTTTGACCAGCCTGGGCCGGCACAGCCTAAGCCTGCCGGGCGAGGAACTGAAAAAGCTTCTCTACCAGGC
GTGTATGGCCGCGGCAAGGACGCCTCCCGTCTGCGAATTGCCGCCACTGCCGGCCGGTGATGCCGCACGC
GACGAGGCCGACGTGCTGTTCTCCCGCTACGAGACCCTGCTGGCCGCGGGCGCGCGGCTGTTCCGTGCGC
AGGGCTATCCGGCCGTCAACACCAGCGAAATCGGCAAGGGAGCCGGCATCGCGGGCCCGGGGCTGTACCG
TTCGTTTTCTTCCGCACAGGCCATCCTGGACGCGCTCATCCGCCGCCTCGACGAGTGGCGCTGCCTGGAG
TGCATCCGAGCGCTACGAGCGAATCAGCAAGCGGCACAACGGTTGCGCGGCCTTGTCCAAGGGCACGTTC
GGATCAGCTTGGACGCTCCGGATCTGGTGGCAGTGTCGGTCACCGAACTGTCGCACGCCTCTGTCGAAGT
ACGCGACGGCTACCTGCGAAATCAGGGCGACCGCGAGGCCGTGTGGATCGACCTCATCGGCAAGCTGGTA
CCCGCGACCAGTGTCGCCCAGGGGCGACTGCTGGTCGCGGCGGCGATTAGCTTCATCGAAGACGTCGCTC
GCACCTGGCATCTCACGCGCTACGCCGGAGTCGCCGACGAGATCAGTGGCCTGGCGCTGGCGATCCTGAC
CAGCGGGGCAGGTAACCTCTTGCGCGCATAG
